>Addgene plasmid #12480 | Top7 H1-S4 | depositor partial sequence | sequence record 7322 | Author sequence
ATGGAAGGTGAATCGGAATTACAGAAGGTTTTGAACGAACTGAAAGACTACATCAAAAAACAGGGGGCTA
AACGCGTTCGCATCTCGATTACCGCTCGTACGAAAAAAGAAGCAGAAAAATTTGCCGCGATTTTGATTAA
AGTTTTCGCCGAACTGGGTTATAATGATATTAACGTTACGTGGGACGGCCTCGAGCACCACCACCACCAC
CACTGA
