[The description below was written by a language model from this plasmid's Addgene catalogue record.]
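Description:
Top7 H1-S4 is a bacterial expression plasmid built on the pET29b(+) backbone (about 5.4 kb without insert), carrying a short 216 bp insert that encodes a variant of Top7. The record lists "H1-S4" as the mutation or variant designation but does not explain it. By general knowledge Top7 is a computationally designed protein with a novel fold, and the small insert size together with the name suggests a fragment spanning from the first helix to the fourth strand rather than the full-length protein. This is an inference, not something stated in the record. The insert was introduced by restriction enzyme cloning and is recorded as carrying an N-terminal 6xHis tag, which allows purification of the product by immobilized metal affinity chromatography.

The plasmid confers kanamycin resistance and is listed as high copy. No feature table is provided, so the regulatory elements are not itemised. However, pET29-series vectors normally drive expression from a T7 promoter under lac operator control, which fits the listed T7 sequencing primer. Such a system depends on a host that supplies T7 RNA polymerase, and the record accordingly distinguishes a DH5alpha cloning strain used for propagation from a recommended BL21(DE3)pLysS expression strain, in which the pLysS component reduces leaky basal expression. The construct is suited to recombinant production and purification of this Top7 variant in E. coli, presumably for biophysical, folding or structural studies of the designed protein, although the record does not state a specific purpose.
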