Addgene plasmid #12480: Top7 H1-S4
Depositing lab: David Baker. Depositing organization: University of Washington.
Backbone
  Vector backbone: pet29 b(+)
  Backbone size w/o insert (bp): 5371
  Vector type: Bacterial Expression
Growth in bacteria
  Bacterial resistance: Kanamycin, 50 μg/mL
  Growth temperature: 37°C
  Growth strain: DH5alpha
  Growth instructions: Plasmids are provided in DH5 alpha, but for protein expression, BL21(DE3)pLysS is recommended.
  Copy number: High Copy
Gene/Insert
  Gene/Insert name: Top7 H1-S4
  Insert size (bp): 216
  Mutation: H1-S4
  Tag / fusion protein: 6xHis (N terminal on insert)
  Cloning method: Restriction Enzyme
  Sequencing primers: 5′ T7
Terms and licenses: Academic/Nonprofit Terms; Industry Terms: Not Available to Industry
How to cite: Top7 H1-S4 was a gift from David Baker (Addgene plasmid # 12480 ; http://n2t.net/addgene:12480 ; RRID:Addgene_12480)
